Addgene plasmid #78797: p3xFLAG-CMV TIP60 390-513
Purpose: To overexpress TIP60 390-513 in Mammalian Cells
Depositing lab: Jaewhan Song. Depositing organization: Yonsei University. Publication: Stabilization of p21 (Cip1/WAF1) following Tip60-dependent acetylation is required for p21-mediated DNA damage response. Lee MS, Seo J, Choi DY, Lee EW, Ko A, Ha NC, Yoon JB, Lee HW, Kim KP, Song J. Cell Death Differ. 2013 Apr;20(4):620-9. doi: 10.1038/cdd.2012.159. Epub 2012 Dec 14. PubMed 23238566.
Backbone
  Vector backbone: p3xFLAG-CMV
  Vector type: Mammalian Expression
Growth in bacteria
  Bacterial resistance: Ampicillin, 100 μg/mL
  Growth temperature: 37°C
  Growth strain: DH5alpha
  Copy number: High Copy
Gene/Insert
  Gene/Insert name: TIP60
  Species: H. sapiens (human)
  Mutation: aa390-513
  Entrez Gene: KAT5 (a.k.a. ESA1, HTATIP, HTATIP1, NEDFASB, PLIP, TIP, TIP60, ZC2HC5, cPLA2)
  Promoter: CMV
  Tag / fusion protein: 3xFLAG (N terminal on backbone)
  Cloning method: Restriction Enzyme; 5′ cloning site unknown (unknown if destroyed); 3′ cloning site unknown (unknown if destroyed)
  Sequencing primers: 5′ CMV-F; 3′ hGH-PA-R
Terms and licenses: Academic/Nonprofit Terms; Industry Terms: Not Available to Industry
How to cite: p3xFLAG-CMV TIP60 390-513 was a gift from Jaewhan Song (Addgene plasmid # 78797 ; http://n2t.net/addgene:78797 ; RRID:Addgene_78797)
