[The description below was written by a language model from this plasmid's Addgene catalogue record.]
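Description:
p3xFLAG-CMV TIP60 390-513 is a mammalian expression plasmid built on the p3xFLAG-CMV backbone and designed to overexpress a fragment of human TIP60 (gene symbol KAT5), a lysine acetyltransferase. The plasmid is maintained in E. coli as a high-copy construct under ampicillin selection. The record does not list a mammalian selection marker or the specific origin of replication, and no feature table is provided, so the finer details of the backbone cannot be confirmed from the available information.

The insert encodes only amino acids 390 to 513 of TIP60, a C-terminal truncation rather than the full-length protein. Transcription is driven by the CMV promoter, a strong constitutive viral promoter widely used for high-level expression in transfected mammalian cells. The backbone supplies a 3xFLAG epitope fused to the N terminus of the fragment, allowing detection by immunoblotting or immunofluorescence and recovery by anti-FLAG immunoprecipitation. One of the listed sequencing primers anneals to an hGH polyadenylation region, which suggests that this signal lies downstream of the insert, although it is not otherwise documented. The fragment was introduced by restriction enzyme cloning, but the sites used are not recorded.

The stated purpose is overexpression of this TIP60 segment in mammalian cells. A tagged truncation of this kind is typically used as part of a deletion series for mapping which regions of a protein mediate interaction or activity. The associated study concerns TIP60-dependent acetylation and stabilization of p21 in the DNA damage response, though the record does not state the specific role of this fragment.
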