>Addgene plasmid #78797 | p3xFLAG-CMV TIP60 390-513 | addgene partial sequence | sequence record 149324 | hGH-PA-R 5'-CCAGCTTGGTTCCCAATAGA-3'
CCACTTGCCCCTTGCTCCATACCACCCCCCTCCACCCCATAATATTATAGAAGGACACCTAGTCAGACAA
AATGATGCAACTTAATTTTATTAGGACAAGGCTGGTGGGCACTGGAGTGGCAACTTCCAGGGCCAGGAGA
GGCACTGGGGAGGGGTCACAGGGATGCCACCCGGGATCCTCTAGATCACCACTTCCCCCTCTTGCTCCAG
TCCTTGGGAGTGAAGTGCAGACACTTGGAGTCGATCCGCAGGAGCCGCTTGAGCATGGCCCGCTCATGGC
CATCCACGATGTCCTCTGACAGTGTGAGGATGTACTGGCCCTTGTAGTAGTTGATGAGATTGAGGTACTG
CAGAGTGGAGATGACATCCTCCTTCTTGATGCTGGTGATTTCACTAATCTCATTGATGGTGATCTGTGGC
CTCTCCCCGCTCTCCGACTTCAGCCCCATCAGGATCTCCAGGATGGTCTGGGACCAGTAGCTTCGATAGG
ATAGGAGGCCAAGGTCTGAGAGGGGCTTCTCAGGGGTCCCTGTTTTCCCTTCCACTTTGGAGAGTTCATA
CATTGCGGCCGCAAGCTTGTCATCGTCATCCTTGTAATCGATGTCATGATCTTTATAATCACCGTCATGG
TCTTTGTAGTCCATGGTTAATTCTGACGGTTCACTAAACGAGCTCTGCTTATATAGACCTCCCACCGTAC
ACGCCTACCGCCCATTTGCGTCAACGGGGCGGGGTTTATTACGACATTTTGGAAAGTCCCGTTGATTTTG
GTGCCAAAACAAACTCCCATTGACGTCAATGGGGTGGAGACTTTGGAAAATCCCCGTGAGTCAAACCGCT
ATCCACGCCCATTGGTGTACTGCCAAAACCCGCATCACCATGGTAATAGC
