LOCUS       Exported 904 bp ds-DNA linear SYN 04-JUL-2021
DEFINITION  To overexpress TIP60 390-513 in Mammalian Cells.
ACCESSION   .
VERSION     .
KEYWORDS    p3xFLAG-CMV TIP60 390-513
SOURCE      synthetic DNA construct
  ORGANISM  synthetic DNA construct
REFERENCE   1 (bases 1 to 904)
  AUTHORS   Lee MS, Seo J, Choi DY, Lee EW, Ko A, Ha NC, Yoon JB, Lee HW, Kim
            KP, Song J
  TITLE     Stabilization of p21 (Cip1/WAF1) following Tip60-dependent
            acetylation is required for p21-mediated DNA damage response.
  JOURNAL   Cell Death Differ. 2013 Apr;20(4):620-9. doi: 10.1038/cdd.2012.159.
            Epub 2012 Dec 14.
  PUBMED    23238566
REFERENCE   2 (bases 1 to 904)
  AUTHORS   .
  TITLE     Direct Submission
  JOURNAL   Exported Jul 4, 2021 from SnapGene Server 1.1.58
            http://www.snapgene.com
FEATURES             Location/Qualifiers
     source          1..904
                     /organism="synthetic DNA construct"
                     /mol_type="other DNA"
     CDS             35..100
                     /codon_start=1
                     /product="three tandem FLAG(R) epitope tags, followed by an
                     enterokinase cleavage site"
                     /label=3xFLAG
                     /translation="DYKDHDGDYKDHDIDYKDDDDK"
     primer_bind     complement(703..722)
                     /label=hGH-PA-R
                     /note="Human growth hormone terminator, reverse primer"
ORIGIN
        1 gagctcgttt agtgaaccgt cagaattaac catggactac aaagaccatg acggtgatta
       61 taaagatcat gacatcgatt acaaggatga cgatgacaag cttgcggccg caatgtatga
      121 actctccaaa gtggaaggga aaacagggac ccctgagaag cccctctcag accttggcct
      181 cctatcctat cgaagctact ggtcccagac catcctggag atcctgatgg ggctgaagtc
      241 ggagagcggg gagaggccac agatcaccat caatgagatt agtgaaatca ccagcatcaa
      301 gaaggaggat gtcatctcca ctctgcagta cctcaatctc atcaactact acaagggcca
      361 gtacatcctc acactgtcag aggacatcgt ggatggccat gagcgggcca tgctcaagcg
      421 gctcctgcgg atcgactcca agtgtctgca cttcactccc aaggactgga gcaagagggg
      481 gaagtggtga tctagaggat cccgggtggc atccctgtga cccctcccca gtgcctctcc
      541 tggccctgga agttgccact ccagtgccca ccagccttgt cctaataaaa ttaagttgca
      601 tcattttgtc tgactaggtg tccttctata atattatggg gtggaggggg gtggtatgga
      661 gcaaggggca agttgggaag acaacctgta gggcctgcgg ggtctattgg gaaccaagct
      721 ggagtgcagt ggcacaatct tggctcactg caatctccgc ctcctgggtt caagcgattc
      781 tcctgcctca gcctcccgag ttgttgggat tccaggcatg catgaccagg ctcagctaat
      841 ttttgttttt ttggtagaga cggggtttca ccatattggc caggctggtc tccaactcct
      901 aatc
//
